Addgene plasmid #63475: pFusB2-6
Purpose: Encodes RVD positions 13-14 in TALEN assembly
Depositing lab: Stephen Ekker. Depositing organization: Mayo Foundation for Medical Education and Research. Publication: FusX: A rapid one-step TALE assembly system for genome science. Ma AC, McNulty MS, Tanya PL, Jarryd CM, Martinez-Galvez G, Argue DP, Lee HB, Urban MD, Bullard CE, Blackburn PR, Man TK, Clark KJ, Ekker SC. Hum Gene Ther. 2016 Jun;27(6):451-63. doi: 10.1089/hum.2015.172 PubMed 26854857.
Backbone
  Vector backbone: FusB2
  Backbone size w/o insert (bp): 2988
  Vector type: TALEN
Growth in bacteria
  Bacterial resistance: Spectinomycin, 50 μg/mL
  Growth temperature: 37°C
  Growth strain: DH5alpha
  Copy number: High Copy
Gene/Insert
  Gene/Insert name: HD HD (alt name: B2_CC)
  Species: Synthetic
  Mutation: none
  Cloning method: Restriction Enzyme; 5′ cloning site BsaI (destroyed during cloning); 3′ cloning site BsaI (destroyed during cloning)
  Sequencing primers: 5′ pCR8_F1; 3′ pCR8_R1
Terms and licenses: Academic/Nonprofit Terms; Industry Terms: Not Available to Industry
How to cite: pFusB2-6 was a gift from Stephen Ekker (Addgene plasmid # 63475 ; http://n2t.net/addgene:63475 ; RRID:Addgene_63475)
