[The description below was written by a language model from this plasmid's Addgene catalogue record.]
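Description:
pFusB2-6 is a component plasmid from the FusX TALE assembly system, a library-based method for building TAL effector repeat arrays in a single step. It is built on the FusB2 backbone (about 3 kb without insert), is classed as a TALEN vector, and is maintained in E. coli as a high-copy plasmid under spectinomycin selection. The record gives no feature table, so the origin of replication and other backbone elements are not specified; the listed sequencing primers are pCR8-type primers, which suggests a pCR8-related backbone, though this is not stated outright.

The insert is a short synthetic pre-assembled pair of TALE repeats carrying the repeat-variable diresidues HD and HD (alternative name B2_CC). In the standard TALE code, HD recognises cytosine, so this module specifies the dinucleotide CC. According to the record, it encodes RVD positions 13 and 14 of the final array. The dimer was cloned through BsaI sites that were destroyed in the process, consistent with Golden Gate-style cloning, in which type IIS enzymes cut outside their recognition sequences to allow seamless, ordered joining of repeat units.

The plasmid has no expression function of its own: no promoter, nuclease domain or reporter is recorded. It serves as one member of a set of position-specific modules. A user chooses the pFusB2 plasmid matching the desired bases at positions 13–14 of a target site and combines it with modules covering the other positions and a receiving TALEN or TALE backbone to generate a custom DNA-binding array for genome editing or related applications.
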