>Addgene plasmid #63475 | pFusB2-6 | depositor partial sequence | sequence record 105468 | pFUSB2_CC
AGTCTTAAGCGTCTCATGGCCTGACCCCGGACCAAGTGGTGGCTATCGCCAGCCACGATGGCGGCAAGCA
AGCGCTCGAAACGGTGCAGCGGCTGTTGCCGGTGCTGTGCCAGGACCATGGCCTGACTCCGGACCAAGTG
GTGGCTATCGCCAGCCACGATGGCGGCAAGCAAGCGCTCGAAACGGTGCAGCGGCTGTTGCCGGTGCTGT
GCCAGGACCATGGCCTGACCCCGGACCAAGTGGTGGCTATCGAGACGTC
