>Addgene plasmid #63475 | pFusB2-6 | depositor partial sequence | sequence record 105469 | FusB2
CGTCTCATGGCCTGACCCCGGACCAAGTGGTGGCTATCGAGACCGGCGCCGCTACAGGGCGCGTCCCATT
CGCCATTCAGGCTGCGCAACTGTTGGGAAGGGCGATCGGTGCGGGCCTCTTCGCTATTACGCCAGCTGGC
GAAAGGGGGATGTGCTGCAAGGCGATTAAGTTGGGTAACGCCAGGGTTTTCCCAGTCACGACGTTGTAAA
ACGACGGCCAGTGAGCGCGCGTAATACGACTCACTATAGGGCGAATTGGGTACCGGGCCCCCCCTCGAGG
TCCTCCAGCTTTTGTTCCCTTTAGTGAGGGTTAATTGCGCGCTTGGCGTAATCATGGTCATAGCTGTTTC
CTGTGTGAAATTGTTATCCGCTCACAATTCCACACAACATACGAGCCGGAAGCATAAAGTGTAAAGCCTG
GGGTGCCTAATGAGTGAGCTAACTCACATTAATTGCGTTGCGCTCACTGCCCGCTTTCCACCGGTGGTCT
CAGGACCATGGCCTGACCCCGGACCAAGTGGTGGCTATCGAGACGTCTAGACCAGCCAGGACAGAAATGC
CTCGACTTCGCTGCTACCCAAGGTTGCCGGGTGACGCACACCGTGGAAACGGATGAAGGCACGAACCCAG
TGGACATAAGCCTGTTCGGTTCGTAAGCTGTAATGCAAGTAGCGTATGCGCTCACGCAACTGGTCCAGAA
CCTTGACCGAACGCAGCGGTGGTAACGGCGCAGTGGCGGTTTTCATGGCTTGTTATGACTGTTTTTTTGG
GGTACAGTCTATGCCTCGGGCATCCAAGCAGCAAGCGCGTTACGCCGTGGGTCGATGTTTGATGTTATGG
AGCAGCAACGATGTTACGCAGCAGGGCAGTCGCCCTAAAACAAAGTTAAACATTATGAGGGAAGCGGTGA
TCGCCGAAGTATCGACTCAACTATCAGAGGTAGTTGGCGTCATCGAGCGCCATCTCGAACCGACGTTGCT
GGCCGTACATTTGTACGGCTCCGCAGTGGATGGCGGCCTGAAGCCACACAGTGATATTGATTTGCTGGTT
ACGGTGACCGTAAGGCTTGATGAAACAACGCGGCGAGCTTTGATCAACGACCTTTTGGAAACTTCGGCTT
CCCCTGGAGAGAGCGAGATTCTCCGCGCTGTAGAAGTCACCATTGTTGTGCACGACGACATCATTCCGTG
GCGTTATCCAGCTAAGCGCGAACTGCAATTTGGAGAATGGCAGCGCAATGACATTCTTGCAGGTATCTTC
GAGCCAGCCACGATCGACATTGATCTGGCTATCTTGCTGACAAAAGCAAGAGAACATAGCGTTGCCTTGG
TAGGTCCAGCGGCGGAGGAACTCTTTGATCCGGTTCCTGAACAGGATCTATTTGAGGCGCTAAATGAAAC
CTTAACGCTATGGAACTCGCCGCCCGACTGGGCTGGCGATGAGCGAAATGTAGTGCTTACGTTGTCCCGC
ATTTGGTACAGCGCAGTAACCGGCAAAATCGCGCCGAAGGATGTCGCTGCCGACTGGGCAATGGAGCGCC
TGCCGGCCCAGTATCAGCCCGTCATACTTGAAGCTAGACAGGCTTATCTTGGACAAGAAGAAGATCGCTT
GGCCTCGCGCGCAGATCAGTTGGAAGAATTTGTCCACTACGTGAAAGGCGAGATCACCAAGGTAGTCGGC
AAATAACCCTCGAGCCACCCATGACCAAAATCCCTTAACGTGAGTTACGCGTCGTTCCACTGAGCGTCAG
ACCCCGTAGAAAAGATCAAAGGATCTTCTTGAGATCCTTTTTTTCTGCGCGTAATCTGCTGCTTGCAAAC
AAAAAAACCACCGCTACCAGCGGTGGTTTGTTTGCCGGATCAAGAGCTACCAACTCTTTTTCCGAAGGTA
ACTGGCTTCAGCAGAGCGCAGATACCAAATACTGTCCTTCTAGTGTAGCCGTAGTTAGGCCACCACTTCA
AGAACTCTGTAGCACCGCCTACATACCTCGCTCTGCTAATCCTGTTACCAGTGGCTGCTGCCAGTGGCGA
TAAGTCGTGTCTTACCGGGTTGGACTCAAGACGATAGTTACCGGATAAGGCGCAGCGGTCGGGCTGAACG
GGGGGTTCGTGCACACAGCCCAGCTTGGAGCGAACGACCTACACCGAACTGAGATACCTACAGCGTGAGC
ATTGAGAAAGCGCCACGCTTCCCGAAGGGAGAAAGGCGGACAGGTATCCGGTAAGCGGCAGGGTCGGAAC
AGGAGAGCGCACGAGGGAGCTTCCAGGGGGAAACGCCTGGTATCTTTATAGTCCTGTCGGGTTTCGCCAC
CTCTGACTTGAGCGTCGATTTTTGTGATGCTCGTCAGGGGGGCGGAGCCTATGGAAAAACGCCAGCAACG
CGGCCTTTTTACGGTTCCTGGCCTTTTGCTGGCCTTTTGCTCACATGTTCTTTCCTGCGTTATCCCCTGA
TTCTGTGGATAACCGTATTACCGCCTTTGAGTGAGCTGATACCGCTCGCCGCAGCCGAACGACCGAGCGC
AGCGAGTCAGTGAGCGAGGAAGCGGAAGAGCGCCCAATACGCAAACCGCCTCTCCCCGCGCGTTGGCCGA
TTCATTAATGCAGCTGGCACGACAGGTTTCCCGACTGGAAAGCGGGCAGTGAGCGCAACGCAATTAATAC
GCGTACCGCTAGCCAGGAAGAGTTTGTAGAAACGCAAAAAGGCCATCCGTCAGGATGGCCTTCTGCTTAG
TTTGATGCCTGGCAGTTTATGGCGGGCGTCCTGCCCGCCACCCTCCGGGCCGTTGCTTCACAACGTTCAA
ATCCGCTCCCGGCGGATTTGTCCTACTCAGGAGAGCGTTCACCGACAAACAACAGATAAAACGAAAGGCC
CAGTCTTCCGACTGAGCCTTTCGTTTTATTTGATGCCTGGCAGTTCCCTACTCTCGCGTTAACGCTAGCA
TGGATGTTTTCCCAGTCACGACGTTGTAAAACGACGGCCAGTCTTAAG
