>Addgene plasmid #63475 | pFusB2-6 | addgene partial sequence | sequence record 116123 | pCR8_R1 5'-cgaaccgaacaggcttatgt-3'
GGTGTGCGTCACCCGGCAACCTTGGGTAGCAGCGAAGTCGAGGCATTTCTGTCCTGGCTGGTCTAGACGT
CTCGATAGCCACCACTTGGTCCGGGGTCAGGCCATGGTCCTGGCACAGCACCGGCAACAGCCGCTGCACC
GTTTCGAGCGCTTGCTTGCCGCCATCGTGGCTGGCGATAGCCACCACTTGGTCCGGAGTCAGGCCATGGT
CCTGGCACAGCACCGGCAACAGCCGCTGCACCGTTTCGAGCGCTTGCTTGCCGCCATCGTGGCTGGCGAT
AGCCACCACTTGGTCCGGGGTCAGGCCATGAGACGCTTAAGACTGGCCGTCGTTTTACAACGTCGTGACT
GGGAAAACATCCATGCTAGCGTTAACGCGAGAGTAGGGAACTGCCAGGCATCAAATAAAACGAAAGGCTC
AGTCGGAAGACTGGGCCTTTCGTTTTATCTGTTGTTTGTCGGTGAACGCTCTCCTGAGTAGGACAAATCC
GCCGGGAGCGGATTTGAACGTTGTGAAGCAACGGCCCGGAGGGTGGCGGGCAGGACGCCCGCCATAAACT
GCCAGGCATCAAACTAAGCAGAAGGCCATCCTGACGGATGGCCTTTTTGCGTTTCTACAAACTCTTCCTG
